>Addgene plasmid #136826 | pEBTet-SNAP-Cep131 | addgene full sequence | sequence record 275968 | Addgene NGS Result
TTGTACAAAGTGGTGATGGCAGCTAGCGGCGCGCCCGGCCGCTCGAGTCTAGAGGGCCCGTTTAAACCCG
CTGATCAGCCTCGACTGTGCCTTCTAGTTGCCAGCCATCTGTTGTTTGCCCCTCCCCCGTGCCTTCCTTG
ACCCTGGAAGGTGCCACTCCCACTGTCCTTTCCTAATAAAATGAGGAAATTGCATCGCATTGTCTGAGTA
GGTGTCATTCTATTCTGGGGGGTGGGGTGGGGCAGGACAGCAAGGGGGAGGATTGGGAAGACAATAGCAG
GCTAGAGGATCGATCCCCGCCCCGGACGAACTAAACCTGACTACGACATCTCTGCCCCTTCTTCGCGGGG
CAGTGCATGTAATCCCTTCAGTTGGTTGGTACAACTTGCCAACTGGGCCCTGTTCCACATGTGACACGGG
GGGGGACCAAACACAAAGGGGTTCTCTGACTGTAGTTGACATCCTTATAAATGGATGTGCACATTTGCCA
ACACTGAGTGGCTTTCATCCTGGAGCAGACTTTGCAGTCTGTGGACTGCAACACAACATTGCCTTTATGT
GTAACTCTTGGCTGAAGCTCTTACACCAATGCTGGGGGACATGTACCTCCCAGGGGCCCAGGAAGACTAC
GGGAGGCTACACCAACGTCAATCAGAGGGGCCTGTGTAGCTACCGATAAGCGGACCCTCAAGAGGGCATT
AGCAATAGTGTTTATAAGGCCCCCTTGTTAACCCTAAACGGGTAGCATATGCTTCCCGGGTAGTAGTATA
TACTATCCAGACTAACCCTAATTCAATAGCATATGTTACCCAACGGGAAGCATATGCTATCGAATTAGGG
TTAGTAAAAGGGTCCTAAGGAACAGCGATATCTCCCACCCCATGAGCTGTCACGGTTTTATTTACATGGG
GTCAGGATTCCACGAGGGTAGTGAACCATTTTAGTCACAAGGGCAGTGGCTGAAGATCAAGGAGCGGGCA
GTGAACTCTCCTGAATCTTCGCCTGCTTCTTCATTCTCCTTCGTTTAGCTAATAGAATAACTGCTGAGTT
GTGAACAGTAAGGTGTATGTGAGGTGCTCGAAAACAAGGTTTCAGGTGACGCCCCCAGAATAAAATTTGG
ACGGGGGGTTCAGTGGTGGCATTGTGCTATGACACCAATATAACCCTCACAAACCCCTTGGGCAATAAAT
ACTAGTGTAGGAATGAAACATTCTGAATATCTTTAACAATAGAAATCCATGGGGTGGGGACAAGCCGTAA
AGACTGGATGTCCATCTCACACGAATTTATGGCTATGGGCAACACATAATCCTAGTGCAATATGATACTG
GGGTTATTAAGATGTGTCCCAGGCAGGGACCAAGACAGGTGAACCATGTTGTTACACTCTATTTGTAACA
AGGGGAAAGAGAGTGGACGCCGACAGCAGCGGACTCCACTGGTTGTCTCTAACACCCCCGAAAATTAAAC
GGGGCTCCACGCCAATGGGGCCCATAAACAAAGACAAGTGGCCACTCTTTTTTTTGAAATTGTGGAGTGG
GGGCACGCGTCAGCCCCCACACGCCGCCCTGCGGTTTTGGACTGTAAAATAAGGGTGTAATAACTTGGCT
GATTGTAACCCCGCTAACCACTGCGGTCAAACCACTTGCCCACAAAACCACTAATGGCACCCCGGGGAAT
ACCTGCATAAGTAGGTGGGCGGGCCAAGATAGGGGCGCGATTGCTGCGATCTGGAGGACAAATTACACAC
ACTTGCGCCTGAGCGCCAAGCACAGGGTTGTTGGTCCTCATATTCACGAGGTCGCTGAGAGCACGGTGGG
CTAATGTTGCCATGGGTAGCATATACTACCCAAATATCTGGATAGCATATGCTATCCTAATCTATATCTG
GGTAGCATAGGCTATCCTAATCTATATCTGGGTAGTATATGCTATCCTAATCTGTATCCGGGTAGCATAT
GCTATCCTAATAGAGATTAGGGTAGTATATGCTATCCTAATTTATATCTGGGTAGCATATACTACCCAAA
TATCTGGATAGCATATGCTATCCTAATCTATATCTGGGTAGCATATGCTATCCTAATCTATATCTGGGTA
GCATAGGCTATCCTAATCTATATCTGGGTAGCATATGCTATCCTAATCTATATCTGGGTAGTATATGCTA
TCCTAATTTATATCTGGGTAGCATAGGCTATCCTAATCTATATCTGGGTAGCATATGCTATCCTAATCTA
TATCTGGGTAGTATATGCTATCCTAATCTGTATCCGGGTAGCATATGCTATCCTCATGCATATACAGTCA
GCATATGATACCCAGTAGTAGAGTGGGAGTGCTATCCTTTGCATATGCCGCCACCTCCCAAGGGGGCGTG
AATTTTCGCTGCTTGTCCTTTTCCTGCTGGTTGCTCCCATTCTTAGGTGAATTTAAGGAGGCCAGGCTAA
AGCCGTCGCATGTCTGATTGCTCACCAGGTAAATGTCGCTAATGTTTTCCAACGCGAGAAGGTGTTGAGC
GCGGAGCTGAGTGACGTGACAACATGGGTATGCCCAATTGCCCCATGTTGGGAGGACGAAAATGGTGACA
AGACAGATGGCCAGAAATACACCAACAGCACGCATGATGTCTACTGGGGATTTATTCTTTAGTGCGGGGG
AATACACGGCTTTTAATACGATTGAGGGCGTCTCCTAACAAGTTACATCACTCCTGCCCTTCCTCACCCT
CATCTCCATCACCTCCTTCATCTCCGTCATCTCCGTCATCACCCTCCGCGGCAGCCCCTTCCACCATAGG
TGGAAACCAGGGAGGCAAATCTACTCCATCGTCAAAGCTGCACACAGTCACCCTGATATTGCAGGTAGGA
GCGGGCTTTGTCATAACAAGGTCCTTAATCGCATCCTTCAAAACCTCAGCAAATATATGAGTTTGTAAAA
AGACCATGAAATAACAGACAATGGACTCCCTTAGCGGGCCAGGTTGTGGGCCGGGTCCAGGGGCCATTCC
AAAGGGGAGACGACTCAATGGTGTAAGACGACATTGTGGAATAGCAAGGGCAGTTCCTCGCCTTAGGTTG
TAAAGGGAGGTCTTACTACCTCCATATACGAACACACCGGCGACCCAAGTTCCTTCGTCGGTAGTCCTTT
CTACGTGACTCCTAGCCAGGAGAGCTCTTAAACCTTCTGCAATGTTCTCAAATTTCGGGTTGGAACCTCC
TTGACCACGATGCTTTCCAAACCACCCTCCTTTTTTGCGCCTGCCTCCATCACCCTGACCCCGGGGTCCA
GTGCTTGGGCCTTCTCCTGGGTCATCTGCGGGGCCCTGCTCTATCGCTCCCGGGGGCACGTCAGGCTCAC
CATCTGGGCCACCTTCTTGGTGGTATTCAAAATAATCGGCTTCCCCTACAGGGTGGAAAAATGGCCTTCT
ACCTGGAGGGGGCCTGCGCGGTGGAGACCCGGATGATGATGACTGACTACTGGGACTCCTGGGCCTCTTT
TCTCCACGTCCACGACCTCTCCCCCTGGCTCTTTCACGACTTCCCCCCCTGGCTCTTTCACGTCCTCTAC
CCCGGCGGCCTCCACTACCTCCTCGACCCCGGCCTCCACTACCTCCTCGACCCCGGCCTCCACTGCCTCC
TCGACCCCGGCCTCCACCTCCTGCTCCTGCCCCTCCTGCTCCTGCCCCTCCTCCTGCTCCTGCCCCTCCT
GCCCCTCCTGCTCCTGCCCCTCCTGCCCCTCCTGCTCCTGCCCCTCCTGCCCCTCCTGCTCCTGCCCCTC
CTGCCCCTCCTCCTSCTCCTGCYCCTCCTCCCCCTCCTCCTCCTCCKGCCCCYCCTCCCCCTCCTGCTCC
TGCCCCTCCTGCCCCTCCTGCTCCTGCCCCTCCTGCCCCTCCTGCTCCTGCCCCTCCTGCTCCTGCCCCT
CCTGCTCCTGCCCCTCCTGCTCCTGCCCCTCCTGCCCCTCCTGCCCCTCCTCCTGCTCCTGCCCCTCCTG
CTCCTGCCCCTCCTGCCCCTCCTGCCCCTCCTGCTCCTGCCCCTCCTCCTGCTCCTGCCCCTCCTGCCCC
TCCTGCCCCYCCTCCTGCTCCTGCCCCTCCTGCCCCTCCTCCTGCTCCTGCCCCTCCTCCTGCTCCTGCC
CCTCCTGCCCCTCCTGCMCCTCCTYCTGCTCCTGCCCCTCCTGCCCCTCCTCCTGCTCCTGCCNCCTCCT
CCTGCTCCTGCCCCTCCTGCCCCTCCTGCCCCTCCTCCTSCTCCTGCCCCTCCTCCTGCTCCTGCYCCTC
CTGCCCCTCCTGCCCCTCCTGCCCCTCCTCCTGCTCCTGCCCCTCCTCCTGCTCCTGCCCCTCCTGCTCC
TGCCCCTCCCGCTCCTGCTCCTGCTCCTGTTCCACCGTGGGTCCCTTTGCAGCCAATGCAACTTGGACGT
TTTTGGGGTCTCCGGACACCATCTCTATGTCTTGGCCCTGATCCTGAGCCGCCCGGGGCTCCTGGTCTTC
CGCCTCCTCGTCCTCGTCCTCTTCCCCGTCCTCGTCCATGGTTATCACCCCCTCTTCTTTGAGGTCCACT
GCCGCCGGAGCCTTCTGGTCCAGATGTGTCTCCCTTCTCTCCTAGGCCATTTCCAGGTCCTGTACCTGGC
CCCTCGTCAGACATGATTCACACTAAAAGAGATCAATAGACATCTTTATTAGACGACGCTCAGTGAATAC
AGGGAGTGCAGACTCCTGCCCCCTCCAACAGCCCCCCCACCCTCATCCCCTTCATGGTCGCTGTCAGACA
GATCCAGGTCTGAAAATTCCCCATCCTCCGAACCATCCTCGTCCTCATCACCAATTACTCGCAGCCCGGA
AAACTCCCGCTGAACATCCTCAAGATTTGCGTCCTGAGCCTCAAGCCAGGCCTCAAATTCCTCGTCCCCC
TTTTTGCTGGACGGTAGGGATGGGGATTCTCGGGACCCCTCCTCTTCCTCTTCAAGGTCACCAGACAGAG
ATGCTACTGGGGCAACGGAAGAAAAGCTGGGTGCGGCCTGTGAGGATCAGCTTATCGATGATAAGCTGTC
AAACATGAGAATTCTTGAAGACGAAAGGGCCTCGTGATACGCCTATTTTTATAGGTTAATGTCATGATAA
TAATGGTTTCTTAGACGTCAGGTGGCACTTTTCGGGGAAATGTGCGCGGAACCCCTATTTGTTTATTTTT
CTAAATACATTCAAATATGTATCCGCTCATGAGACAATAACCCTGATAAATGCTTCAATAATATTGAAAA
AGGAAGAGTATGAGTATTCAACATTTCCGTGTCGCCCTTATTCCCTTTTTTGCGGCATTTTGCCTTCCTG
TTTTTGCTCACCCAGAAACGCTGGTGAAAGTAAAAGATGCTGAAGATCAGTTGGGTGCACGAGTGGGTTA
CATCGAACTGGATCTCAACAGCGGTAAGATCCTTGAGAGTTTTCGCCCCGAAGAACGTTTTCCAATGATG
AGCACTTTTAAAGTTCTGCTATGTGGCGCGGTATTATCCCGTGTTGACGCCGGGCAAGAGCAACTCGGTC
GCCGCATACACTATTCTCAGAATGACTTGGTTGAGTACTCACCAGTCACAGAAAAGCATCTTACGGATGG
CATGACAGTAAGAGAATTATGCAGTGCTGCCATAACCATGAGTGATAACACTGCGGCCAACTTACTTCTG
ACAACGATCGGAGGACCGAAGGAGCTAACCGCTTTTTTGCACAACATGGGGGATCATGTAACTCGCCTTG
ATCGTTGGGAACCGGAGCTGAATGAAGCCATACCAAACGACGAGCGTGACACCACGATGCCTGCAGCAAT
GGCAACAACGTTGCGCAAACTATTAACTGGCGAACTACTTACTCTAGCTTCCCGGCAACAATTAATAGAC
TGGATGGAGGCGGATAAAGTTGCAGGACCACTTCTGCGCTCGGCCCTTCCGGCTGGCTGGTTTATTGCTG
ATAAATCTGGAGCCGGTGAGCGTGGGTCTCGCGGTATCATTGCAGCACTGGGGCCAGATGGTAAGCCCTC
CCGTATCGTAGTTATCTACACGACGGGGAGTCAGGCAACTATGGATGAACGAAATAGACAGATCGCTGAG
ATAGGTGCCTCACTGATTAAGCATTGGTAACTGTCAGACCAAGTTTACTCATATATACTTTAGATTGATT
TAAAACTTCATTTTTAATTTAAAAGGATCTAGGTGAAGATCCTTTTTGATAATCTCATGACCAAAATCCC
TTAACGTGAGTTTTCGTTCCACTGAGCGTCAGACCCCGTAGAAAAGATCAAAGGATCTTCTTGAGATCCT
TTTTTTCTGCGCGTAATCTGCTGCTTGCAAACAAAAAAACCACCGCTACCAGCGGTGGTTTGTTTGCCGG
ATCAAGAGCTACCAACTCTTTTTCCGAAGGTAACTGGCTTCAGCAGAGCGCAGATACCAAATACTGTCCT
TCTAGTGTAGCCGTAGTTAGGCCACCACTTCAAGAACTCTGTAGCACCGCCTACATACCTCGCTCTGCTA
ATCCTGTTACCAGTGGCTGCTGCCAGTGGCGATAAGTCGTGTCTTACCGGGTTGGACTCAAGACGATAGT
TACCGGATAAGGCGCAGCGGTCGGGCTGAACGGGGGGTTCGTGCACACAGCCCAGCTTGGAGCGAACGAC
CTACACCGAACTGAGATACCTACAGCGTGAGCTATGAGAAAGCGCCACGCTTCCCGAAGGGAGAAAGGCG
GACAGGTATCCGGTAAGCGGCAGGGTCGGAACAGGAGAGCGCACGAGGGAGCTTCCAGGGGGAAACGCCT
GGTATCTTTATAGTCCTGTCGGGTTTCGCCACCTCTGACTTGAGCGTCGATTTTTGTGATGCTCGTCAGG
GGGGCGGAGCCTATGGAAAAACGCCAGCAACGCGGCCTTTTTACGGTTCCTGGCCTTTTGCTGGCCTTGA
AGCTGTCCCTGATGGTCGTCATCTACCTGCCTGGACAGCATGGCCTGCAACGCGGGCATCCCGATGCCGC
CGGAAGCGAGAAGAATCATAATGGGGAAGGCCATCCAGCCTCGCGTCGAACTAGATGATCCGGCTGTGGA
ATGTGTGTCAGTTAGGGTGTGGAAAGTCCCCAGGCTCCCCAGCAGGCAGAAGTATGCAAAGCATGCATCT
CAATTAGTCAGCAACCAGGTGTGGAAAGTCCCCAGGCTCCCCAGCAGGCAGAAGTATGCAAAGCATGCAT
CTCAATTAGTCAGCAACCATAGTCCCGCCCCTAACTCCGCCCATCCCGCCCCTAACTCCGCCCAGTTCCG
CCCATTCTCCGCCCCATGGCTGACTAATTTTTTTTATTTATGCAGAGGCCGAGGCCGCCTCGGCCTCTGA
GCTATTCCAGAAGTAGTGAGGAGGCTTTTTTGGAGGGTGACCGCCACGACCGGTGCCGCCACCATCCCCT
GACCCACGCCCCTGACCCCTCACAAGGAGACGACCTTCCATGACCGAGTACAAGCCCACGGTGCGCCTCG
CCACCCGCGACGACGTCCCCCGGGCCGTACGCACCCTCGCCGCCGCGTTCGCCGACTACCCCGCCACGCG
CCACACCGTCGACCCCGACCGCCACATCGAACGCGTCACCGAGCTGCAAGAACTCTTCCTCACGCGCGTC
GGGCTCGACATCGGCAAGGTGTGGGTCGCGGACGACGGCGCCGCGGTGGCGGTCTGGACCACGCCGGAGA
GCGTCGAAGCGGGGGCGGTGTTCGCCGAGATCGGCCCGCGCATGGCCGAGTTGAGCGGTTCCCGGCTGGC
CGCGCAGCAACAGATGGAAGGCCTCCTGGCGCCGCACCGGCCCAAGGAGCCCGCGTGGTTCCTGGCCACC
GTCGGCGTCTCGCCCGACCACCAGGGCAAGGGTCTGGGCAGCGCCGTCGTGCTCCCCGGAGTGGAGGCGG
CCGAGCGCGCCGGGGTGCCCGCCTTCCTGGAGACCTCCGCGCCCCGCAACCTCCCCTTCTACGAGCGGCT
CGGCTTCACCGTCACCGCCGACGTCGAGGTGCCCGAAGGACCGCGCACCTGGTGCATGACCCGCAAGCCC
GGTGCCTGACGCCCGCCCCACGACCCGCAGCGCCCGACCGAAAGGAGCGCACGACCCGGTCCGACGCGGC
CCGACGGGTCCGAGGGGGGTCGACCTCGAAACTTGTTTATTGCAGCTTATAATGGTTACAAATAAAGCAA
TAGCATCACAAATTTCACAAATAAAGCATTTTTTTCACTGCATTCTAGTTGTGGTTTGTCCAAACTCATC
AATGTATCTTATCATGTCTGGATCTGATCCGAACCCCTTCCTCGACCAATTCTCATGTTTGACAGCTTAT
CATCGCAGATCCGGGCAACGTTGTTGCCATTGCTCGACCAATTCTCATGTTTGACAGCTTATCATCGCAG
ATCCGTATGGTGCACTCTCAGTACAATCTGCTCTGATGCCGCATAGTTAAGCCAGTATCTGCTCCCTGCT
TGTGTGTTGGAGGTCGCTGAGTAGTGCGCGAGCAAAATTTAAGCTACAACAAGGCAAGGCTTGACCGACA
ATTGCATGAAGAATCTGCTTAGGGTTAGGCGTTTTGCGCTGCTTCGCGATGTACGGGCCAGATATACGCG
TATCTGAGGGGACTAGGGTGTGTTTAGGCGAAAAGCGGGGCTTCGGTTGTACGCGGTTAGGAGTCCCCTC
AGGATATAGTAGTTTCGCTTTTGCATAGGGAGGGGGAAATGTAGTCTTATGCAATACTCTTGTAGTCTTG
CAACATGGTAACGATGAGTTAGCAACATGCCTTACAAGGAGAGAAAAAGCACCGTGCATGCCGATTGGTG
GAAGTAAGGTGGTACGATCGTGCCTTATTAGGAAGGCAACAGACGGGTCTGACATGGATTGGACGAACCA
CTGAATTCCGCATTGCAGAGATATTGTATTTAAGTGCCTAGCTCGATACAATAAACGCCATTTGACCATT
CACCACATTGGTGTGCACCTCCAAGCTGGCCGGGGATCCTCTAGGGCCTCTGAGCTATTCCAGAAGTAGT
GAAGAGGCTTTTTTGGAGGCCTAGGCTTTTGCAAAAAGCTCCGGATCGATCCTGAGAACTTCAGGGTGAG
TTTGGGGACCCTTGATTGTTCTTTCTTTTTCGCTATTGTAAAATTCATGTTATATGGAGGGGGCAAAGTT
TTCAGGGTGTTGTTTAGAATGGGAAGATGTCCCTTGTATCACCATGGACCCTCATGATAATTTTGTTTCT
TTCACTTTCTACTCTGTTGACAACCATTGTCTCCTCTTATTTTCTTTTCATTTTCTGTAACTTTTTCGTT
AAACTTTAGCTTGCATTTGTAACGAATTTTTAAATTCACTTTTGTTTATTTGTCAGATTGTAAGTACTTT
CTCTAATCACTTTTTTTTCAAGGCAATCAGGGTATATTATATTGTACTTCAGCACAGTTTTAGAGAACAA
TTGTTATAATTAAATGATAAGGTAGAATATTTCTGCATATAAATTCTGGCTGGCGTGGAAATATTCTTAT
TGGTAGAAACAACTACATCCTGGTCATCATCCTGCCTTTCTCTTTATGGTTACAATGATATACACTGTTT
GAGATGAGGATAAAATACTCTGAGTCCAAACCGGGCCCCTCTGCTAACCATGTTCATGCCTTCTTCTTTT
TCCTACAGCTCCTGGGCAACGTGCTGGTTATTGTGCTGTCTCATCATTTTGGCAAAGAATTGTAATACGA
CTCACTATAGGGCGAATTGATATGTCTAGATTAGATAAAAGTAAAGTGATTAACAGCGCATTAGAGCTGC
TTAATGAGGTCGGAATCGAAGGTTTAACAACCCGTAAACTCGCCCAGAAGCTAGGTGTAGAGCAGCCTAC
ATTGTATTGGCATGTAAAAAATAAGCGGGCTTTGCTCGACGCCTTAGCCATTGAGATGTTAGATAGGCAC
CATACTCACTTTTGCCCTTTAGAAGGGGAAAGCTGGCAAGATTTTTTACGTAATAACGCTAAAAGTTTTA
GATGTGCTTTACTAAGTCATCGCGATGGAGCAAAAGTACATTTAGGTACACGGCCTACAGAAAAACAGTA
TGAAACTCTCGAAAATCAATTAGCCTTTTTATGCCAACAAGGTTTTTCACTAGAGAATGCATTATATGCA
CTCAGCGCTGTGGGGCATTTTACTTTAGGTTGCGTATTGGAAGATCAAGAGCATCAAGTCGCTAAAGAAG
AAAGGGAAACACCTACTACTGATAGTATGCCGCCATTATTACGACAAGCTATCGAATTATTTGATCACCA
AGGTGCAGAGCCAGCCTTCTTATTCGGCCTTGAATTGATCATATGCGGATTAGAAAAACAACTTAAATGT
GAAAGTGGGTCCGCGTACAGCGGATCCCGGGAATTCAGATCTTATTAAAGCAGAACTTGTTTATTGCAGC
TTATAATGGTTACAAATAAAGCAATAGCATCACAAATTTCACAAATAAAGCATTTTTTTCACTGCATTCT
AGTTGTGGTTTGTCCAAACTCATCAATGTATCTTATCATGTCTGGTCGAATCCATGGCGCAGAACTGGTA
GGTATGGAAGATCCGCGTTGACATTGATTATTGACTAGTTATTAATAGTAATCAATTACGGGGTCATTAG
TTCATAGCCCATATATGGAGTTCCGCGTTACATAACTTACGGTAAATGGCCCGCCTGGCTGACCGCCCAA
CGACCCCCGCCCATTGACGTCAATAATGACGTATGTTCCCATAGTAACGCCAATAGGGACTTTCCATTGA
CGTCAATGGGTGGAGTATTTACGGTAAACTGCCCACTTGGCAGTACATCAAGTGTATCATATGCCAAGTA
CGCCCCCTATTGACGTCAATGACGGTAAATGGCCCGCCTGGCATTATGCCCAGTACATGACCTTATGGGA
CTTTCCTACTTGGCAGTACATCTACGTATTAGTCATCGCTATTACCATGGTGATGCGGTTTTGGCAGTAC
ATCAATGGGCGTGGATAGCGGTTTGACTCACGGGGATTTCCAAGTCTCCACCCCATTGACGTCAATGGGA
GTTTGTTTTGGCACCAAAATCAACGGGACTTTCCAAAATGTCGTAACAACTCCGCCCCATTGACGCAAAT
GGGCGGTAGGCGTGTACGGTGGGAGGTCTATATAAGCAGAGCTCTCCCTATCAGTGATAGAGATCTCCCT
ATCAGTGATAGAGATCGTCGACGAGCTCGTTTAGTGAACCGTCAGATCGCCTGGAGACGCCATCCACGCT
GTTTTGACCTCCATAGAAGACACCGGGACCGATCCAGCCTCCGGACTCTAGCGTTTAAACTTAAGCTTAC
CACCATGGATTATAAAGACGATGATGACAAGCACCACCACCACCACCACGACAAGGATTGTGAAATGAAA
CGCACCACACTGGACAGCCCTTTGGGGAAGCTGGAGCTGTCTGGTTGTGAGCAGGGTCTGCACGAAATAA
TTTTTCTGGGCAAGGGGACGTCTGCAGCTGATGCCGTGGAGGTCCCAGCCCCCGCTGCGGTTCTCGGAGG
TCCGGAGCCCCTGATGCAGGCTACAGCCTGGCTGAATGCCTATTTCCACCAGCCCGAGGCTATCGAAGAG
TTCCCCGTGCCGGCTCTTCACCATCCCGTTTTCCAGCAAGAGTCGTTCACCAGACAGGTGTTATGGAAGC
TGCTGAAGGTTGTGAAATTCGGAGAAGTGATTTCTTACTCTCACTTAGCAGCCCTGGCAGGCAACCCCGC
AGCCACGGCAGCAGTGAAGACGGCACTGAGTGGCAATCCTGTCCCTATCCTGATCCCGTGCCACAGAGTG
GTCCAGGGGGATTTGGATGTGGGCGGTTACGAGGGTGGACTGGCCGTGAAGGAATGGCTTCTGGCCCATG
AAGGCCACCGGTTGGGGAAGCCAGGCTTGGGATTCGAACTGGAGGTGCTGTTCCAGGGCCCCGGTACCGC
CATCACAAGTTTGTACAAAAAAGCAGGCTTGAAGGAATTCGGTACCATGAAAGGCACCCGGGCCATCGGC
AGCGTCCCGGAGCGCAGCCCAGCAGGTGTGGACCTGAGTCTGACAGGTCTCCCTCCGCCTGTGTCCCGGC
GTCCTGGCAGTGCCGCCACCACCAAGCCCATCGTCCGCTCTGTCTCCGTGGTCACAGGCAGCGAGCAGAA
GAGGAAGGTGCTGGAGGCCACAGGGCCTGGGGGCTCCCAGGCCATCAACAACCTTAGGAGATCCAACAGC
ACCACGCAGGTCAGCCAGCCTCGGAGCGGCTCCCCCAGGCCAACGGAGCCCACAGACTTCCTGATGCTCT
TCGAGGGCAGCCCCAGTGGGAAAAAGAGGCCTGCCAGCCTGAGCACAGCCCCCAGCGAGAAGGGAGCCAC
CTGGAACGTCCTGGATGACCAGCCCCGGGGCTTCACCTTGCCATCCAATGCCCGGAGTTCCAGTGCCCTT
GACTCACCAGCGGGCCCGCGGAGGAAAGAATGCACCGTGGCCCTGGCCCCCAACTTCACTGCTAACAACA
GGAGCAACAAGGGAGCAGTGGGCAACTGCGTCACCACCATGGTGCACAACCGCTACACCCCCTCGGAGAG
GGCGCCTCCGCTCAAGAGCTCCAACCAGACTGCCCCCTCCCTCAACAACATCATCAAGGCAGCCACCTGT
GAGGGCAGTGAGAGCAGCGGCTTTGGGAAGCTGCCGAAGAATGTCTCCAGTGCCACCCACTCAGCCCGGA
ACAATACTGGGGGCAGCACGGGCTTGCCCAGGCGGAAGGAGGTGACGGAGGAGGAGGCTGAGAGGTTTAT
CCACCAGGTGAACCAGGCCGCTGTCACCATCCAGCGCTGGTACCGGCACCAGGTGCAGCGGCGCGGAGCA
GGAGCTGCCCGCCTGGAGCACTTGCTTCAGGCCAAGCGGGAGGAGCAGCGGCAGCGGTCAGGCGAGGGGA
CCCTCTTGGACCTGCACCAGCAGAAAGAGGCAGCCAGGAGGAAGGCCCGGGAGGAGAAGGCACGCCAAGC
TAGGCGAGCAGCCATTCAGGAGCTGCAACAGAAACGAGCCCTGAGAGCCCAGAAGGCGAGCACTGCCGAG
CGTGGGCCACCTGAGAATCCCAGGGAGACCAGAGTGCCAGGAATGCGGCAGCCTGCTCAGGAGCTGTCCC
CCACGCCAGGCGGCACTGCCCACCAGGCCCTCAAGGCCAACAATGCTGGTGGTGGCCTCCCTGCTGCAGG
CCCCGGAGACCGCTGCCTGCCCACCTCCGACTCATCCCCAGAACCACAGCAGCCTCCAGAGGACAGGACG
CAGGACGTTCTTGCCCAGGATGCAGCTGGGGACAACCTGGAGATGATGGCCCCGAGCAGGGGGAGCGCCA
AGTCCAGGGGGCCACTGGAGGAGCTGCTGCACACACTGCAGCTGCTGGAGAAGGAGCCGGACGCGCTGCC
CCGCCCCAGGACCCATCACAGGGGCAGATACGCCTGGGCCAGCGAGGAGGATGACGCCAGCTCTCTGACA
GCTGACAACTTGGAGAAATTTGGAAAACTCAGTGCGTTCCCCGAACCTCCTGAGGATGGGACGCTGCTAT
CGGAGGCCAAGCTACAAAGCATCATGAGCTTCTTGGACGAGATGGAGAAGTCTGGGCAGGACCAGCTGGA
CTCCCAGCAGGAGGGGTGGGTGCCGGAGGCGGGGCCGGGGCCCCTGGAGCTGGGGTCCGAGGTGAGCACG
TCTGTGATGCGGCTGAAGCTGGAGGTGGAGGAGAAGAAGCAGGCCATGCTGCTGCTGCAGAGAGCGCTGG
CGCAGCAGCGAGACCTCACGGCCCGGCGGGTCAAGGAGACAGAGAAGGCGCTGAGCCGGCAGCTGCAGCG
GCAGAGGGAGCACTACGAGGCCACCATCCAGCGGCACTTGGCCTTCATTGACCAGCTGATTGAGGACAAG
AAGGTCCTGAGTGAAAAGTGCGAGGCTGTGGTGGCCGAGCTGAAGCAGGAGGACCAGAGATGCACCGAGC
GTGTGGCCCAGGCACAGGCGCAGCACGAGCTGGAGATTAAAAAACTCAAAGAATTAATGAGCGCCACCGA
GAAAGCCCGCCGGGAGAAGTGGATCAGTGAGAAAACCAAGAAGATCAAGGAGGTCACTGTCCGAGGTCTG
GAGCCCGAGATCCAGAAGCTGATTGCAAGGCACAAGCAGGAAGTGCGGAGGCTCAAGAGCCTGCACGAGG
CGGAGCTGCTGCAGTCGGATGAGCGGGCCTCGCAGCGCTGCCTGCGCCAGGCCGAGGAGCTGCGGGAGCA
GCTGGAGCGGGAGAAGGAGGCGCTGGGCCAGCAGGAGCGCGAACGTGCTCGGCAGCGGTTCCAGCAGCAC
CTGGAGCAGGAGCAGTGGGCGCTGCAGCAGCAACGGCAGCGGCTGTACAGTGAGGTGGCTGAGGAGAGGG
AGCGGCTGGGCCAGCAGGCAGCCAGGCAGCGGGCGGAGCTGGAAGAGCTGAGGCAGCAGCTGGAGGAGAG
CAGCTCTGCACTGACCCGAGCCCTGAGGGCTGAGTTTGAGAAGGGCAGGGAGGAGCAGGAGCGCCGGCAC
CAGATGGAGCTGAATACCCTGAAGCAGCAGCTGGAGCTGGAGAGGCAGGCGTGGGAGGCCGGCCGCACCA
GGAAGGAGGAGGCGTGGCTGCTGAACCGGGAACAGGAGCTGAGGGAAGAAATCCGGAAAGGCCGGGACAA
GGAGATTGAGCTGGTCATTCACCGGCTGGAGGCCGACATGGCGCTGGCCAAGGAGGAGAGTGAGAAGGCT
GCCGAGAGCCGCATCAAGCGCTTACGGGACAAGTACGAGGCCGAGCTCTCCGAGCTGGAGCAGTCGGAGC
GGAAGCTTCAGGAGCGGTGCTCGGAGCTGAAGGGCCAGCTTGGGGAGGCCGAGGGCGAGAATCTGCGTCT
GCAGGGCCTTGTGCGGCAGAAGGAGCGGGCGCTGGAGGATGCGCAGGCGGTGAACGAGCAGCTTTCTAGC
GAGCGCAGCAACCTGGCCCAGGTGATCCGCCAGGAGTTCGAGGACCGGCTGGCAGCCTCTGAGGAGGAGA
CGCGGCAGGCCAAGGCCGAGCTGGCCACGCTGCAGGCCCGCCAGCAGCTGGAGCTGGAGGAGGTGCACCG
GAGGGTGAAGACAGCCCTCGCGAGGAAGGAGGAGGCCGTGAGCAGCCTCCGGACACAACATGAGGCTGCG
GTGAAGCGGGCCGACCACCTGGAGGAGCTGCTGGAGCAGCACAGGAGGCCCACGCCAAGTACCAAGTAGC
TCGAGTGCGGCCGCAACCCAGCTTTC
Features (pLannotate 1.2.2; 31 found; start..end, strand, type, name):
     85..196     +  polyA_signal   bGH poly(A) signal: bovine growth hormone polyadenylation signal
    737..2294    -  rep_origin     oriP (fragment): Epstein-Barr virus oriP replication origin (Yates et al., 2000)
   2407..2625    -  CDS            gL (fragment): GL_EBVB9 - Experimental evidence at protein level: Swiss-Prot protein existence level 1. The heterodimer glycoprotein H-glycoprotein L is required for the fusion of viral and plasma membranes leading to virus entry into the host cell. Acts as a functional inhibitor of gH and maintains gH in an inhibited form. Upon binding to host integrins, gL dissociates from gH leading to activation of the viral fusion glycoproteins gB and gH. Fusion of EBV with B-lymphocytes requires the additional receptor- binding protein gp42, which forms a complex with gH/gL. The heterodimer gH/gL targets also host EPHA
   2708..4634    -  CDS            EBNA1 (fragment): Epstein-Barr nuclear antigen 1, also known as EBNA-1 crucial for latent viral infection, and for episomal amplification of vectors containing the oriP origin (Okita et al., 2013)
   4672..5016    -  CDS            BRRF2_EBVB9 (fragment): Protein inferred from homology: Swiss-Prot protein existence level 3. From Epstein-Barr virus (strain B95-8) (HHV-4) (Human herpesvirus 4).
   5019..5042    -  promoter       tet promoter (fragment): E. coli promoter for tetracycline efflux protein gene
   5155..5259    +  promoter       AmpR promoter: bla
   5260..6120    +  CDS            AmpR: β-lactamase; bla; confers resistance to ampicillin, carbenicillin, and related antibiotics
   6291..6879    +  rep_origin     ori: high-copy-number ColE1/pMB1/pBR322/pUC origin of replication
   6925..7048    -  CDS            TcR (fragment): tetracycline efflux protein; tet; confers resistance to tetracycline
   7086..7383    +  promoter       SV40 promoter: SV40 enhancer and early promoter
   7460..8059    +  CDS            PuroR: puromycin N-acetyltransferase; pac from Streptomyces alboniger; confers resistance to puromycin
   8150..8284    +  polyA_signal   SV40 poly(A) signal: SV40 polyadenylation signal
   8406..8458    -  misc_feature   bom (fragment): basis of mobility region from pBR322
   8589..8682    +  ncRNA          Retro dr1: Accession: RF00214 - Retrovirus direct repeat 1 (dr1)
   8718..8979    +  promoter       RSV promoter: Rous sarcoma virus enhancer/promoter
   9005..9065    +  promoter       SV40 promoter (fragment): SV40 early promoter
   9096..9668    +  intron         β-globin intron: intron from rabbit β-globin gene
   9723..9741    +  promoter       T7 promoter: promoter for bacteriophage T7 RNA polymerase
   9752..10372   +  CDS            tetR: TETR2_ECOLX - Experimental evidence at protein level: Swiss-Prot protein existence level 1. TetR is the repressor of the tetracycline resistance element; its N-terminal region forms a helix-turn-helix structure and binds DNA. Binding of tetracycline to TetR reduces the repressor affinity for the tetracycline resistance gene (tetA) promoter operator sites. From Escherichia coli.
  10414..10535   +  polyA_signal   SV40 poly(A) signal: SV40 polyadenylation signal
  10590..10969   +  enhancer       CMV enhancer: human cytomegalovirus immediate early enhancer
  10970..11173   +  promoter       CMV promoter: human cytomegalovirus (CMV) immediate early promoter
  11175..11194   +  promoter       PLtetO-1 promoter (fragment): modified phage lambda PL promoter with tet operator sites (Lutz and Bujard, 1997)
  11196..11215   +  promoter       PLtetO-1 promoter (fragment): modified phage lambda PL promoter with tet operator sites (Lutz and Bujard, 1997)
  11223..11256   +  promoter       TRE3GV promoter (fragment): 3rd-generation Tet-responsive promoter that can be activated by binding of Tet-On® 3G, optimized for retroviral and lentiviral vectors
  11372..11389   +  CDS            9xHis (fragment): 9xHis affinity tag
  11390..11932   +  CDS            MGMT (fragment): MGMT_HUMAN - Experimental evidence at protein level: Swiss-Prot protein existence level 1. Involved in the cellular defense against the biological effects of O6-methylguanine (O6-MeG) and O4-methylthymine (O4-MeT) in DNA. Repairs the methylated nucleobase in DNA by stoichiometrically transferring the methyl group to a cysteine residue in the enzyme. This is a suicide reaction: the enzyme is irreversibly inactivated. From Homo sapiens (Human).
  11975..11999   +  protein_bind   attB1: mutant version of attB; recombination site for the Gateway® BP reaction BP Clonase™
  12017..15256   +  CDS            CEP131: CP131_HUMAN - Also known as AZI1, KIAA1118. Experimental evidence at protein level: Swiss-Prot protein existence level 1. Component of centriolar satellites contributing to the building of a complex and dynamic network required to regulate cilia/flagellum formation (PubMed:17954613, PubMed:24185901). In proliferating cells, MIB1-mediated ubiquitination induces its sequestration within centriolar satellites, precluding untimely cilia formation initiation (PubMed:24121310). In contrast, during normal and ultraviolet or heat shock cellular stress-induced ciliogenesis, its non-ubiquitinated form i
  15276..14      -  protein_bind   attB2 (across the origin): mutant version of attB; recombination site for the Gateway® BP reaction BP Clonase™
