[The description below was written by a language model from this plasmid's Addgene catalogue record and pLannotate feature annotations shown in this document.]
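Description:
pEBTet-SNAP-Cep131 is an episomal, tetracycline-regulated mammalian expression plasmid of about 15.3 kb, built on the pEBTet backbone. It is propagated in E. coli through a high-copy ColE1/pUC-type origin with ampicillin resistance. In mammalian cells the Epstein-Barr virus oriP element, together with the EBNA1 coding sequence carried on the same plasmid, allows the vector to be replicated and retained as an extrachromosomal episome. An SV40 promoter-driven puromycin N-acetyltransferase cassette with an SV40 poly(A) signal provides selection of transfected cells. Small fragments of other EBV genes and pBR322-derived sequences in the annotation appear to be backbone remnants.

The payload is human CEP131 (also known as AZI1), a centriolar satellite and centrosomal protein, fused at its N terminus to SNAP-tag. The SNAP-tag is annotated as an MGMT fragment because it is an engineered derivative of human O6-alkylguanine-DNA alkyltransferase, and it reacts covalently with benzylguanine-based substrates. A His tag lies immediately upstream of SNAP. The catalogue also lists a FLAG tag, though this was not picked up in the feature table. CEP131 was introduced by Gateway cloning and is flanked by attB1 and attB2 sites. Expression is driven by a CMV enhancer/promoter followed by two tet operator sites (CMV-TetO2) and terminated by the bGH poly(A) signal. A separate cassette (RSV/SV40 promoter elements, rabbit β-globin intron, tetR, SV40 poly(A)) supplies the Tet repressor, which keeps the fusion silent until tetracycline or doxycycline releases it from the operators.

The construct therefore permits puromycin-selected, inducible expression of SNAP-Cep131 from a single plasmid. The associated work used SNAP-tag fusions for selective chemical crosslinking to probe interactions among centrosomal proteins.
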