Addgene plasmid #136826: pEBTet-SNAP-Cep131
Purpose: Mammalian expression of the centrosomal protein Cep131 N-terminally fused to SNAP-tag
Depositing lab: Kai Johnsson. Depositing organization: Swiss Federal Institute of Technology (EPFL). Publication: Selective chemical crosslinking reveals a Cep57-Cep63-Cep152 centrosomal complex. Lukinavicius G, Lavogina D, Orpinell M, Umezawa K, Reymond L, Garin N, Gonczy P, Johnsson K. Curr Biol. 2013 Feb 4;23(3):265-70. doi: 10.1016/j.cub.2012.12.030. Epub 2013 Jan 17. PubMed 23333316.
Backbone
  Vector backbone: pEBTet
  Backbone size w/o insert (bp): 11276
  Vector type: Mammalian Expression
  Selectable markers: Puromycin
Growth in bacteria
  Bacterial resistance: Ampicillin, 100 μg/mL
  Growth temperature: 37°C
  Growth strain: DH5alpha
  Copy number: High Copy
Gene/Insert
  Gene/Insert name: SNAP-Cep131
  Species: H. sapiens (human), Synthetic
  Insert size (bp): 4131
  Entrez Gene: CEP131 (a.k.a. AZ1, AZI1, ZA1)
  Promoter: CMV-TetO2
  Tag / fusion protein: FLAG-tag / His-tag (N terminal on insert)
  Cloning method: Gateway Cloning
  Sequencing primers: 5′ CMV_Fwd; 3′ BGH_Rev
Terms and licenses: Academic/Nonprofit Terms; Industry Terms: Not Available to Industry
How to cite: pEBTet-SNAP-Cep131 was a gift from Kai Johnsson (Addgene plasmid # 136826 ; http://n2t.net/addgene:136826 ; RRID:Addgene_136826)
